Addgene plasmid #41297: TAL3123
Depositing lab: Keith Joung. Publication: Targeted gene disruption in somatic zebrafish cells using engineered TALENs. Sander JD, Cade L, Khayter C, Reyon D, Peterson RT, Joung JK, Yeh JR. Nat Biotechnol. 2011 Aug 5;29(8):697-8. doi: 10.1038/nbt.1934. PubMed 21822241.
Backbone
  Vector backbone: JDS74
  Backbone manufacturer: Addgene plasmid #32288
  Backbone size w/o insert (bp): 6447
  Vector type: Mammalian Expression ; T7
Growth in bacteria
  Bacterial resistance: Ampicillin, 100 μg/mL
  Growth temperature: 37°C
  Growth strain: XL1 Blue
  Copy number: High Copy
Gene/Insert
  Gene/Insert name: ZebrafishCommunity-musashi-2a-Right (alt name: musashi-2a)
  Species: D. rerio (zebrafish)
  Insert size (bp): 1640
  Promoter: CMV
  Tag / fusion protein: 3X Flag (N terminal on backbone); WT FOKI (C terminal on backbone)
  Cloning method: Restriction Enzyme; 5′ cloning site N/A (destroyed during cloning); 3′ cloning site N/A (destroyed during cloning)
  Sequencing primers: 5′ CMV-F; 3′ BGH-rev
Terms and licenses: Academic/Nonprofit Terms; Industry Terms: Not Available to Industry
Depositor comments: Target binding site: TGTTGCGAATCGTTCAGG It is strongly recommended that users perform a diagnostic digest to verify this plasmid prior to use. For example, a double digest of the plasmid with BamHI and KpnI should result in two bands at 2.3kb and 5.8kb.
How to cite: TAL3123 was a gift from Keith Joung (Addgene plasmid # 41297 ; http://n2t.net/addgene:41297 ; RRID:Addgene_41297)
