[The description below was written by a language model from this plasmid's Addgene catalogue record.]
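Description:
TAL3123 is a TALEN expression plasmid built on the JDS74 backbone, a roughly 6.4 kb mammalian expression vector that also carries a T7 promoter. It is maintained in E. coli as a high-copy plasmid under ampicillin selection. The record gives no feature table, so the origin of replication and other backbone elements are not itemised. The use of a BGH reverse sequencing primer suggests a BGH polyadenylation region downstream of the coding sequence.

The insert, about 1.6 kb, encodes an engineered array of TAL effector repeats designed to recognise a specific 18-nucleotide site in the zebrafish musashi-2a gene. This plasmid supplies the "right" half of a nuclease pair. The array was cloned by restriction enzyme methods that destroyed both cloning sites, placing it in frame with backbone-encoded sequences: an N-terminal 3X FLAG epitope for detection and a C-terminal wild-type FokI cleavage domain. Because FokI must dimerise to cut DNA, this monomer is meant to be used with a matching left-half TALEN that binds the opposite strand nearby. Together the two monomers bring their nuclease domains together over the spacer and create a double-strand break. Error-prone repair of that break can introduce insertions or deletions that disrupt the gene.

Expression is driven by the CMV promoter in transfected cells, while the T7 promoter allows in vitro transcription of mRNA, the usual route for delivery into zebrafish embryos. The construct belongs to a set of reagents for targeted gene disruption in zebrafish. The depositor advises confirming the plasmid by diagnostic restriction digest before use, a sensible precaution given the highly repetitive nature of TAL repeat arrays.
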