>Addgene plasmid #41297 | TAL3123 | depositor partial sequence | sequence record 54936 | TAL3123 sequence 2430 bps
TCTAGAGCTAGCACCATGGACTACAAAGACCATGACGGTGATTATAAAGATCATGACATCGATTACAAGG
ATGACGATGACAAGATGGCCCCCAAGAAGAAGAGGAAGGTGGGCATTCACCGCGGGGTACCTATGGTGGA
CTTGAGGACACTCGGTTATTCGCAACAGCAACAGGAGAAAATCAAGCCTAAGGTCAGGAGCACCGTCGCG
CAACACCACGAGGCGCTTGTGGGGCATGGCTTCACTCATGCGCATATTGTCGCGCTTTCACAGCACCCTG
CGGCGCTTGGGACGGTGGCTGTCAAATACCAAGATATGATTGCGGCCCTGCCCGAAGCCACGCACGAGGC
AATTGTAGGGGTCGGTAAACAGTGGTCGGGAGCGCGAGCACTTGAGGCGCTGCTGACTGTGGCGGGTGAG
CTTAGGGGGCCTCCGCTCCAGCTCGACACCGGGCAGCTGCTGAAGATCGCGAAGAGAGGGGGAGTAACAG
CGGTAGAGGCAGTGCACGCCTGGCGCAATGCGCTCACCGGGGCCCCCTTGAACCTGACCCCAGACCAGGT
AGTCGCAATCGCGAACAATAATGGGGGAAAGCAAGCCCTGGAAACCGTGCAAAGGTTGTTGCCGGTCCTT
TGTCAAGACCACGGCCTTACACCGGAGCAAGTCGTGGCCATTGCAAGCAATGGGGGTGGCAAACAGGCTC
TTGAGACGGTTCAGAGACTTCTCCCAGTTCTCTGTCAAGCCCACGGGCTGACTCCCGATCAAGTTGTAGC
GATTGCGTCCAACGGTGGAGGGAAACAAGCATTGGAGACTGTCCAACGGCTCCTTCCCGTGTTGTGTCAA
GCCCACGGTTTGACGCCTGCACAAGTGGTCGCCATCGCCAACAACAACGGCGGTAAGCAGGCGCTGGAAA
CAGTACAGCGCCTGCTGCCTGTACTGTGCCAGGATCATGGACTGACCCCAGACCAGGTAGTCGCAATCGC
GTCACATGACGGGGGAAAGCAAGCCCTGGAAACCGTGCAAAGGTTGTTGCCGGTCCTTTGTCAAGACCAC
GGCCTTACACCGGAGCAAGTCGTGGCCATTGCAAATAATAACGGTGGCAAACAGGCTCTTGAGACGGTTC
AGAGACTTCTCCCAGTTCTCTGTCAAGCCCACGGGCTGACTCCCGATCAAGTTGTAGCGATTGCGTCGAA
CATTGGAGGGAAACAAGCATTGGAGACTGTCCAACGGCTCCTTCCCGTGTTGTGTCAAGCCCACGGTTTG
ACGCCTGCACAAGTGGTCGCCATCGCCTCCAATATTGGCGGTAAGCAGGCGCTGGAAACAGTACAGCGCC
TGCTGCCTGTACTGTGCCAGGATCATGGACTGACCCCAGACCAGGTAGTCGCAATCGCGTCAAACGGAGG
GGGAAAGCAAGCCCTGGAAACCGTGCAAAGGTTGTTGCCGGTCCTTTGTCAAGACCACGGCCTTACACCG
GAGCAAGTCGTGGCCATTGCATCCCACGACGGTGGCAAACAGGCTCTTGAGACGGTTCAGAGACTTCTCC
CAGTTCTCTGTCAAGCCCACGGGCTGACTCCCGATCAAGTTGTAGCGATTGCGAATAACAATGGAGGGAA
ACAAGCATTGGAGACTGTCCAACGGCTCCTTCCCGTGTTGTGTCAAGCCCACGGTTTGACGCCTGCACAA
GTGGTCGCCATCGCCTCGAATGGCGGCGGTAAGCAGGCGCTGGAAACAGTACAGCGCCTGCTGCCTGTAC
TGTGCCAGGATCATGGACTGACCCCAGACCAGGTAGTCGCAATCGCGTCAAACGGAGGGGGAAAGCAAGC
CCTGGAAACCGTGCAAAGGTTGTTGCCGGTCCTTTGTCAAGACCACGGCCTTACACCGGAGCAAGTCGTG
GCCATTGCATCCCACGACGGTGGCAAACAGGCTCTTGAGACGGTTCAGAGACTTCTCCCAGTTCTCTGTC
AAGCCCACGGGCTGACTCCCGATCAAGTTGTAGCGATTGCGTCGAACATTGGAGGGAAACAAGCATTGGA
GACTGTCCAACGGCTCCTTCCCGTGTTGTGTCAAGCCCACGGTTTGACGCCTGCACAAGTGGTCGCCATC
GCCAACAACAACGGCGGTAAGCAGGCGCTGGAAACAGTACAGCGCCTGCTGCCTGTACTGTGCCAGGATC
ATGGACTGACACCCGAACAGGTGGTCGCCATTGCTAATAATAACGGAGGACGGCCAGCCTTGGAGTCCAT
CGTAGCCCAATTGTCCAGGCCCGATCCCGCGTTGGCTGCGTTAACGAATGACCATCTGGTGGCGTTGGCA
TGTCTTGGTGGACGACCCGCGCTCGATGCAGTCAAAAAGGGTCTGCCTCATGCTCCCGCATTGATCAAAA
GAACCAACCGGCGGATTCCCGAGAGAACTTCCCATCGAGTCGCGGGATCC
