>Addgene plasmid #41297 | TAL3123 | addgene partial sequence | sequence record 56438 | JDS-TALEN-F 5'-TAGGGGTCGGTAAACAGTGG-3'
GCGCTGCTGACTGTGGCGGGTGAGCTTAGGGGGCCTCCGCTCCAGCTCGACACCGGGCAGCTGCTGAAGA
TCGCGAAGAGAGGGGGAGTAACAGCGGTAGAGGCAGTGCACGCCTGGCGCAATGCGCTCACCGGGGCCCC
CTTGAACCTGACCCCAGACCAGGTAGTCGCAATCGCGAACAATAATGGGGGAAAGCAAGCCCTGGAAACC
GTGCAAAGGTTGTTGCCGGTCCTTTGTCAAGACCACGGCCTTACACCGGAGCAAGTCGTGGCCATTGCAA
GCAATGGGGGTGGCAAACAGGCTCTTGAGACGGTTCAGAGACTTCTCCCAGTTCTCTGTCAAGCCCACGG
GCTGACTCCCGATCAAGTTGTAGCGATTGCGTCCAACGGTGGAGGGAAACAAGCATTGGAGACTGTCCAA
CGGCTCCTTCCCGTGTTGTGTCAAGCCCACGGTTTGACGCCTGCACAAGTGGTCGCCATCGCCAACAACA
ACGGCGGTAAGCAGGCGCTGGAAACAGTACAGCGCCTGCTGCCTGTACTGTGCCAGGATCATGGACTGAC
CCCAGACCAGGTAGTCGCAATCGCGTCACATGACGGGGGAAAGCAAGCCCTGGAAACCGTGCAAAGGTTG
TTGCCGGTCCTTTGTCAAGACCACGGCCTTACACCGGAGCAAGTCGTGGCCATTGCAAATAATAACGGTG
GCAAACAGGCTCTTGAGACGGTTCAGAGACTTCTCCCAGTTCTCTGTCAAGCCCACGGGCTGACTCCCGA
TCAAGTTGTAGCGATTGCGTCGAACATTGGAGGGAAACAAGCATTGGAGACTGTCCAACGGCTCCTTCCC
GTGTTGTGTCAAGCCCACGGTTTGACGCCTGCACAAGTGGTCGCCATCGCCTCCAATATTGGCGGTAAGC
AGGCGCTGGAAACAGTACAGCGCCTGCTGCCTGTACTGTGCCAGGATCATGGACTGACCCCAGACCAGGT
AGTCG
